>Addgene plasmid #179809 | pPOTv7-hygro-10V5 | addgene full sequence | sequence record 355732 | Addgene NGS Result
GGGCGAATTGGGCCCGTATAATGCAGACCTGCTGCAAGCTAGGGGCACAGCAAGGTCTTCTGAAATTCAT
GTTTTTTTTTTTTTTACTCTGCATTGCAGTCTCCGCTCTTATTTAGTTTTGCTTTACGTAAGGTCTCGTT
GCTGCCATAAAATAAGCTCTAGTGGAATTCATGAAAAAGCCTGAACTCACCGCGACGTCTGTCGAGAAGT
TTCTGATCGAAAAGTTCGACAGCGTCTCCGACCTGATGCAGCTCTCGGAGGGCGAAGAATCTCGTGCTTT
CAGCTTCGATGTAGGAGGGCGTGGATATGTCCTGCGGGTAAATAGCTGCGCCGATGGTTTCTACAAAGAT
CGTTATGTTTATCGGCACTTTGCATCGGCCGCGCTCCCGATTCCGGAAGTGCTTGACATTGGGGAATTTA
GCGAGAGCCTGACCTATTGCATCTCCCGCCGTGCACAGGGTGTCACGTTGCAAGACCTGCCTGAAACCGA
ACTGCCCGCTGTTCTGCAGCCGGTCGCGGAGGCAATGGATGCGATCGCTGCGGCCGATCTTAGCCAGACG
AGCGGGTTCGGCCCATTCGGACCGCAAGGAATCGGTCAATACACTACATGGCGTGATTTTATATGCGCGA
TTGCTGATCCCCATGTGTATCACTGGCAAACTGTGATGGACGACACCGTCAGTGCGTCCGTCGCGCAGGC
TCTCGATGAGCTGATGCTTTGGGCCGAGGACTGCCCCGAAGTCCGGCACCTCGTGCACGCGGATTTCGGC
TCCAACAATGTCCTGACGGACAATGGCCGCATAACAGCGGTCATTGACTGGAGCGAGGCGATGTTCGGGG
ATTCCCAATACGAGGTCGCCAACATCTTCTTCTGGAGGCCGTGGTTGGCTTGTATGGAGCAGCAGACGCG
CTACTTCGAGCGGAGGCATCCGGAGCTTGCAGGATCGCCTCGGCTCCGGGCGTATATGCTCCGCATTGGT
CTTGACCAACTCTATCAGAGCTTGGTTGACGGCAATTTCGATGATGCAGCTTGGGCGCAGGGTCGATGCG
ACGCAATCGTCCGATCCGGAGCCGGGACTGTCGGGCGTACACAAATCGCCCGCAGAAGCGCGGCCGTCTG
GACCGATGGCTGTGTAGAAGTACTCGCCGATAGTGGAAACCGACGCCCCAGCACTCGTCCGAGGGCAAAG
GAATAGCCATGGTGCCCATTTAGTTGGCCTTTCCCTTGTCTCGTGTCTTTTCCGTGGAAAGGTTCCCGGA
GTAATCTGATGGCACAGCAGGGAGGTGCGCCTGCAGGTTGGTTAGGAAGGGGGGATGATGTAAAAGAAGA
AAATGGGGGGATTCGAGCCCCACGCGTTGCTCAAGCTGTGTAGCGCAGGCGTTTCCTTACATATTTCTCT
AACAGGCACGGAAGCCTAACAAATACACTTGGCTTATTTTTTTGCCCCCTCATGTCTTGTACAAATATTT
GCGATAGCTTAGCTATCAGCCACATTAATCAAACAAGTATACCAACAAGCCCGAAAACAGAAACTCAACT
GCAACGGGTACCTATGGGTTCTGGTAGTGGTTCCGGTTCCGGTTCTAAGCTTGGAAAGCCAATTCCAAAC
CCTCTTCTTGGACTCGACTCCACCGGCTCTGGTAAACCGATCCCGAATCCACTCCTTGGATTGGATTCTA
CCGGATCGGGGAAACCGATACCTAATCCGCTGCTGGGCCTTGACTCGACGGGCTCGGGAAAACCAATACC
TAATCCATTGCTTGGACTCGACTCGACTGGCAGTGGTAAACCCATACCGAATCCCTTGCTGGGGCTCGAC
TCCACAGGGTCCGGGAAGCCTATACCCAATCCGCTCCTGGGTTTGGATTCTACTGGCAGTGGGAAGCCCA
TTCCGAATCCTCTGCTCGGCTTGGACAGTACAGGCTCGGGAAAGCCCATCCCCAATCCGCTGTTGGGGCT
TGATTCAACTGGGTCGGGTAAACCCATCCCGAATCCGCTTCTCGGGCTCGATTCAACTGGGTCTGGAAAG
CCCATCCCTAACCCGCTTCTCGGTCTGGACAGCACGGGATCCGGATCAGGATCTGGATCAGGATCGGGTA
GTTAAGAGCTCCGCTGCGCTTAAATGTCTTTCATTATAATCAATGTATAACCTTTATGTAGTATTTCAAT
CTATGCCGCTGTGTACGTGCACTGCGGTGCCTATCCTTCGGCATTAGAGAGTCACTGTTTGTGTAGATCG
TAGCTGCATGTCTGACATCTGGTTCATTAGTGCCGTTTTGAGTCTGCACTGTTGTGCAACTTGATATTCA
TCACTGCACACCAACCGTGTGTTTCCTCCTTTGGGTGCACCCTTTAATCCTTGTCTTCTCCTTTTTTGTC
TCTTTCCCCCTCGAAAAGGTGTCAAACTACTGCCGCATAAACTACGGTTATCCCAAATTTAAGAGAAAGC
AATAAAGCATCAGCTAGCATGAAAAAGCCTGAACTCACCGCGACGTCTGTCGAGAAGTTTCTGATCGAAA
AGTTCGACAGCGTCTCCGACCTGATGCAGCTCTCGGAGGGCGAAGAATCTCGTGCTTTCAGCTTCGATGT
AGGAGGGCGTGGATATGTCCTGCGGGTAAATAGCTGCGCCGATGGTTTCTACAAAGATCGTTATGTTTAT
CGGCACTTTGCATCGGCCGCGCTCCCGATTCCGGAAGTGCTTGACATTGGGGAATTTAGCGAGAGCCTGA
CCTATTGCATCTCCCGCCGTGCACAGGGTGTCACGTTGCAAGACCTGCCTGAAACCGAACTGCCCGCTGT
TCTGCAGCCGGTCGCGGAGGCAATGGATGCGATCGCTGCGGCCGATCTTAGCCAGACGAGCGGGTTCGGC
CCATTCGGACCGCAAGGAATCGGTCAATACACTACATGGCGTGATTTTATATGCGCGATTGCTGATCCCC
ATGTGTATCACTGGCAAACTGTGATGGACGACACCGTCAGTGCGTCCGTCGCGCAGGCTCTCGATGAGCT
GATGCTTTGGGCCGAGGACTGCCCCGAAGTCCGGCACCTCGTGCACGCGGATTTCGGCTCCAACAATGTC
CTGACGGACAATGGCCGCATAACAGCGGTCATTGACTGGAGCGAGGCGATGTTCGGGGATTCCCAATACG
AGGTCGCCAACATCTTCTTCTGGAGGCCGTGGTTGGCTTGTATGGAGCAGCAGACGCGCTACTTCGAGCG
GAGGCATCCGGAGCTTGCAGGATCGCCTCGGCTCCGGGCGTATATGCTCCGCATTGGTCTTGACCAACTC
TATCAGAGCTTGGTTGACGGCAATTTCGATGATGCAGCTTGGGCGCAGGGTCGATGCGACGCAATCGTCC
GATCCGGAGCCGGGACTGTCGGGCGTACACAAATCGCCCGCAGAAGCGCGGCCGTCTGGACCGATGGCTG
TGTAGAAGTACTCGCCGATAGTGGAAACCGACGCCCCAGCACTCGTCCGAGGGCAAAGGAATAGCTCGAG
TGCCCATTTAGTTGGCTTTTCCCTTGTCTCGTGTCTTTTCCGTGGAAAGGTTCCCGGAGTAATCTGATGG
CACAGCAGGGAGGTGCGCCTGCAGGTTGGTTAGGAAGGGGGGATGATGTAAAAGAAGAAAATGGGGGGAT
TCGAGCCCCGCACAGGTCTCTCAAATTGGATGCATAGCTTGAGTATTCTATAGTGTCACCTAAATAGCTT
GGCGTAATCATGGTCATAGCTGTTTCCTGTGTGAAATTGTTATCCGCTCACAATTCCACACAACATACGA
GCCGGAAGCATAAAGTGTAAAGCCTGGGGTGCCTAATGAGTGAGCTAACTCACATTAATTGCGTTGCGCT
CACTGCCCGCTTTCCAGTCGGGAAACCTGTCGTGCCAGCTGCATTAATGAATCGGCCAACGCGCGGGGAG
AGGCGGTTTGCGTATTGGGCGCTCTTCCGCTTCCTCGCTCACTGACTCGCTGCGCTCGGTCGTTCGGCTG
CGGCGAGCGGTATCAGCTCACTCAAAGGCGGTAATACGGTTATCCACAGAATCAGGGGATAACGCAGGAA
AGAACATGTGAGCAAAAGGCCAGCAAAAGGCCAGGAACCGTAAAAAGGCCGCGTTGCTGGCGTTTTTCCA
TAGGCTCCGCCCCCCTGACGAGCATCACAAAAATCGACGCTCAAGTCAGAGGTGGCGAAACCCGACAGGA
CTATAAAGATACCAGGCGTTTCCCCCTGGAAGCTCCCTCGTGCGCTCTCCTGTTCCGACCCTGCCGCTTA
CCGGATACCTGTCCGCCTTTCTCCCTTCGGGAAGCGTGGCGCTTTCTCATAGCTCACGCTGTAGGTATCT
CAGTTCGGTGTAGGTCGTTCGCTCCAAGCTGGGCTGTGTGCACGAACCCCCCGTTCAGCCCGACCGCTGC
GCCTTATCCGGTAACTATCGTCTTGAGTCCAACCCGGTAAGACACGACTTATCGCCACTGGCAGCAGCCA
CTGGTAACAGGATTAGCAGAGCGAGGTATGTAGGCGGTGCTACAGAGTTCTTGAAGTGGTGGCCTAACTA
CGGCTACACTAGAAGAACAGTATTTGGTATCTGCGCTCTGCTGAAGCCAGTTACCTTCGGAAAAAGAGTT
GGTAGCTCTTGATCCGGCAAACAAACCACCGCTGGTAGCGGTGGTTTTTTTGTTTGCAAGCAGCAGATTA
CGCGCAGAAAAAAAGGATCTCAAGAAGATCCTTTGATCTTTTCTACGGGGTCTGACGCTCAGTGGAACGA
AAACTCACGTTAAGGGATTTTGGTCATGAGATTATCAAAAAGGATCTTCACCTAGATCCTTTTAAATTAA
AAATGAAGTTTTAAATCAATCTAAAGTATATATGAGTAAACTTGGTCTGACAGTTACCAATGCTTAATCA
GTGAGGCACCTATCTCAGCGATCTGTCTATTTCGTTCATCCATAGTTGCCTGACTCCCCGTCGTGTAGAT
AATTACGATACGGGAGGGCTTACCATCTGGCCCCAGTGCTGCAATGATACCGCGAGACCCACGCTCACCG
GCTCCAGATTTATCAGCAATAAACCAGCCAGCCGGAAGGGCCGAGCGCAGAAGTGGTCCTGCAACTTTAT
CCGCCTCCATCCAGTCTATTAATTGTTGCCGGGAAGCTAGAGTAAGTAGTTCGCCAGTTAATAGTTTGCG
CAACGTTGTTGCCATTGCTACAGGCATCGTGGTGTCACGCTCGTCGTTTGGTATGGCTTCATTCAGCTCC
GGTTCCCAACGATCAAGGCGAGTTACATGATCCCCCATGTTGTGCAAAAAAGCGGTTAGCTCCTTCGGTC
CTCCGATCGTTGTCAGAAGTAAGTTGGCCGCAGTGTTATCACTCATGGTTATGGCAGCACTGCATAATTC
TCTTACTGTCATGCCATCCGTAAGATGCTTTTCTGTGACTGGTGAGTACTCAACCAAGTCATTCTGAGAA
TAGTGTATGCGGCGACCGAGTTGCTCTTGCCCGGCGTCAATACGGGATAATACCGCGCCACATAGCAGAA
CTTTAAAAGTGCTCATCATTGGAAAACGTTCTTCGGGGCGAAAACTCTCAAGGATCTTACCGCTGTTGAG
ATCCAGTTCGATGTAACCCACTCGTGCACCCAACTGATCTTCAGCATCTTTTACTTTCACCAGCGTTTCT
GGGTGAGCAAAAACAGGAAGGCAAAATGCCGCAAAAAAGGGAATAAGGGCGACACGGAAATGTTGAATAC
TCATACTCTTCCTTTTTCAATATTATTGAAGCATTTATCAGGGTTATTGTCTCATGAGCGGATACATATT
TGAATGTATTTAGAAAAATAAACAAATAGGGGTTCCGCGCACATTTCCCCGAAAAGTGCCACCTGATGCG
GTGTGAAATACCGCACAGATGCGTAAGGAGAAAATACCGCATCAGGAAATTGTAAGCGTTAATATTTTGT
TAAAATTCGCGTTAAATTTTTGTTAAATCAGCTCATTTTTTAACCAATAGGCCGAAATCGGCAAAATCCC
TTATAAATCAAAAGAATAGACCGAGATAGGGT
[37 nt withheld, positions 6053-6089]
AAAGAACGTGGACTCCAACGTCAAAGG
[49 nt withheld, positions 6117-6165]
T
[91 nt withheld, positions 6167-6257]
G
[98 nt withheld, positions 6259-6356]
ACTTAATGCGCCGCTACAGGGCGCGTCCATTCGCCATTCAGGCTGCGCAACTGTTGGGAAGGGCGATCGG
TGCGGGCCTCTTCGCTATTACGCCAGCTGGCGAAAGGGGGATGTGCTGCAAGGCGATTAAGTTGGGTAAC
GCCAGGGTTTTCCCAGTCACGACGTTGTAAAACGACGGCCAGTGAATTGTAATACGACTCACTATA
Features (pLannotate 1.2.2; 14 found; start..end, strand, type, name):
    171..1193    +  CDS            hph: KHYB_ECOLX - Experimental evidence at protein level: Swiss-Prot protein existence level 1. The aminoglycoside phosphotransferases achieve inactivation of their antibiotic substrates by phosphorylation. Only phosphorylates hygromycin and closely related compounds such as demethyl analogs and destomycin. From Escherichia coli.
   2469..3491    +  CDS            hph: KHYB_ECOLX - Experimental evidence at protein level: Swiss-Prot protein existence level 1. The aminoglycoside phosphotransferases achieve inactivation of their antibiotic substrates by phosphorylation. Only phosphorylates hygromycin and closely related compounds such as demethyl analogs and destomycin. From Escherichia coli.
   3687..3705    -  promoter       SP6 promoter: promoter for bacteriophage SP6 RNA polymerase
   3747..3763    -  protein_bind   lac operator: The lac repressor binds to the lac operator to inhibit transcription in E. coli. This inhibition can be relieved by adding lactose or isopropyl-β-D-thiogalactopyranoside (IPTG). lac repressor encoded by lacI
   3771..3801    -  promoter       lac promoter: promoter for the E. coli lac operon
   3816..3837    -  protein_bind   CAP binding site: CAP binding activates transcription in the presence of cAMP. E. coli catabolite activator protein
   3850..3942    -  CDS            lacI (fragment): lac repressor; lacI; The lac repressor binds to the lac operator to inhibit transcription in E. coli. This inhibition can be relieved by adding lactose or isopropyl-β-D-thiogalactopyranoside (IPTG).
   4125..4713    -  rep_origin     ori: high-copy-number ColE1/pMB1/pBR322/pUC origin of replication
   4884..5744    -  CDS            AmpR: β-lactamase; bla; confers resistance to ampicillin, carbenicillin, and related antibiotics
   5745..5849    -  promoter       AmpR promoter: bla
   5876..5926    +  misc_feature   bom (fragment): basis of mobility region from pBR322
   5927..6382    -  rep_origin     f1 ori (sequence partly withheld): f1 bacteriophage origin of replication; arrow indicates direction of (+) strand synthesis
   6386..6543    -  CDS            lacZα (fragment): LacZα fragment of β-galactosidase; lacZ fragment
   6546..2       +  promoter       T7 promoter (across the origin): promoter for bacteriophage T7 RNA polymerase
