[The description below was written by a language model from this plasmid's Addgene catalogue record and pLannotate feature annotations shown in this document.]
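Description:
pPOTv7-hygro-10V5 is a member of the pPOT ("PCR only tagging") plasmid series for endogenous gene tagging in Trypanosoma brucei. It acts as a PCR template rather than an expression vector. In this approach, a tag and a drug-resistance marker are amplified from the plasmid with long primers carrying homology to the target locus, and the product integrates at the chosen gene so that the protein is tagged at its native site. The recorded insert is a synthetic 10xV5 epitope array, cloned between HindIII and BamHI sites that both remain intact, so the tag module could be exchanged. The promoter field reads "read through", meaning no dedicated promoter is supplied. Expression in the parasite presumably relies on transcription passing through the tagged locus.

The 6,562 nt sequence record was annotated automatically, and the annotation does not call the V5 repeats. It also does not call any trypanosome RNA-processing regions, so their positions and identities cannot be taken from the table. It does identify two full-length copies of the hygromycin B phosphotransferase gene (hph) in the same orientation, with about 1.3 kb of unannotated sequence between them. The tag cassette may lie in that gap, an arrangement that could allow either N- or C-terminal tagging amplicons, but the record does not state this. The rest is a standard cloning backbone. It carries a high-copy ColE1/pUC origin and AmpR with its own promoter for ampicillin selection in E. coli. It also has an f1 origin, flanking T7 and SP6 promoters, and lac promoter/operator, lacZα and lacI remnants. The repeated tag and duplicated marker may explain why a recombination-stabilising strain is the recorded host.
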