Addgene plasmid #179809: pPOTv7-hygro-10V5
Purpose: Trypanosoma brucei PCR only tagging (pPOT) vector for endogenous gene tagging
Depositing lab: Samuel Dean & Keith Gull. Depositing organization: University of Oxford. Publication: A comprehensive toolkit for protein localization and functional analysis in trypanosomatids. Paterou A, Saez Conde J, Tyc J, Sunter JD, Vaughan S, Gull K, Dean S. Open Biol. 2025 Apr;15(4):240361. doi: 10.1098/rsob.240361. Epub 2025 Apr 2. PubMed 40169015.
Backbone
  Vector backbone: pPOT
  Vector type: Unspecified
Growth in bacteria
  Bacterial resistance: Ampicillin, 100 μg/mL
  Growth temperature: 37°C
  Growth strain: NEB Stable
  Copy number: High Copy
Gene/Insert
  Gene/Insert name: 10xV5
  Species: Synthetic
  Promoter: read through
  Cloning method: Restriction Enzyme; 5′ cloning site HindIII (not destroyed); 3′ cloning site BamHI (not destroyed)
  Sequencing primers: 5′ cTATGGGTTCTGGTAGTG; 3′ cTTAACTACCCGATCCTG
Terms and licenses: Academic/Nonprofit Terms; Industry Terms: Not Available to Industry
Depositor comments: Please visit https://doi.org/10.1101/2023.04.21.537815 for bioRxiv preprint.
How to cite: pPOTv7-hygro-10V5 was a gift from Samuel Dean & Keith Gull (Addgene plasmid # 179809 ; http://n2t.net/addgene:179809 ; RRID:Addgene_179809)
